Addgene plasmid #218095: M13cp-dg3 hp
Purpose: (Empty Backbone) Helper plasmid that allows phagemid production upon complementation with a phagemid expressing pIII
Depositing lab: Kevin Esvelt. Depositing organization: Massachusetts Institute of Technology. Publication: Random adversarial threshold search enables automated DNA screening. Gretton D, Wang B, Edison R, Foner L, Berlips J, Vogel T, Kysel M, Chen W, Sage-Ling F, Hauwe LV, Wooster S, Weinstein-Raun B, DeBenedictis EA, Liu AB, Chory E, Cui H, Li X, Dong J, Fabrega A, Dennison C, Don O, Ye CT, Uberoy K, Rivest RL, Gao M, Yu Y, Baum C, Damgard I, Yao AC, Esvelt KM. bioRxiv 2024.03.20.585782 10.1101/2024.03.20.585782.
Backbone
  Vector backbone: M13cp
  Vector type: Bacterial Expression
Growth in bacteria
  Bacterial resistance: Chloramphenicol, 25 μg/mL
  Growth temperature: 37°C
  Growth strain: DH5alpha
  Copy number: High Copy
Gene/Insert
  Gene/Insert name: None
Terms and licenses: Academic/Nonprofit Terms; Industry Terms: Not Available to Industry
Depositor comments: Please visit https://www.biorxiv.org/content/10.1101/2024.03.20.585782v1 for bioRxiv preprint.
How to cite: M13cp-dg3 hp was a gift from Kevin Esvelt (Addgene plasmid # 218095 ; http://n2t.net/addgene:218095 ; RRID:Addgene_218095)
