[The description below was written by a language model from this plasmid's Addgene catalogue record and pLannotate feature annotations shown in this document.]
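Description:
M13cp-dg3 hp is a 6.6 kb bacterial helper plasmid built on the M13cp backbone, deposited as an empty backbone with no insert. It is maintained in E. coli through a p15A origin of replication and selected with chloramphenicol via a cat gene driven by its native cat promoter. The annotation also picks up a short RSF ori fragment next to p15A, probably a similarity match rather than a second functional origin. The catalogue lists the plasmid as high copy, whereas p15A is generally regarded as a medium-copy origin. p15A is compatible with ColE1-type plasmids, which allows the helper to coexist with a typical phagemid in the same cell.

The plasmid carries most of the M13 filamentous phage genome: genes II and V (replication and single-strand DNA binding), genes VII, IX, VIII and VI (minor and major coat proteins), and genes I and IV (assembly and export), along with the fd central terminator. Gene III, which encodes the minor coat protein pIII needed for particle completion and infectivity, is absent from the feature table, consistent with the "dg3" name. Only a fragment of the M13 origin is annotated, which suggests the helper itself is not efficiently replicated as phage DNA or packaged, although the record does not say so explicitly.

Together these features supply all phage functions in trans except pIII. According to the stated purpose, phagemid particles are produced only when a phagemid expressing pIII complements the helper, linking particle production to the phagemid's gene III expression. The record does not describe specific applications beyond this.
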