Features (pLannotate 1.2.2; 14 found; start..end, strand, type, name):
     75..1121    +  CDS            M13 gene I (sequence partly withheld): pI; I; phage assembly
   1099..2379    +  CDS            M13 gene IV (sequence partly withheld): pIV; IV; phage assembly
   2474..2529    -  rep_origin     RSF ori (fragment): Plasmids containing the RSF 1030 origin of replication can be propagated in E. coli cells that contain additional plasmids with compatible origins.
   2617..3162    -  rep_origin     p15A ori: Plasmids containing the medium-copy-number p15A origin of replication can be propagated in E. coli cells that contain a second plasmid with the ColE1 origin.
   3356..4012    -  CDS            cat: CAT_ECOLX - Experimental evidence at protein level: Swiss-Prot protein existence level 1. This enzyme is an effector of chloramphenicol resistance in bacteria. From Escherichia coli. This protein is used as a marker in many commonly used cloning vectors, such as pACYC184.
   4013..4115    -  promoter       cat promoter: promoter of the E. coli cat gene encoding chloramphenicol acetyltransferase
   4230..4362    +  rep_origin     M13 ori (fragment) (sequence partly withheld): M13 bacteriophage origin of replication; arrow indicates direction of (+) strand synthesis
   4367..5599    +  CDS            M13 gene II (sequence partly withheld): pII; II; replication
   5611..5874    +  CDS            M13 gene V (sequence partly withheld): pV; V; replication
   5876..5977    +  CDS            M13 gene VII (sequence withheld): pVII; VII; minor coat protein
   5974..6072    +  CDS            M13 gene IX (sequence partly withheld): pIX; IX; minor coat protein
   6069..6290    +  CDS            M13 gene VIII (sequence partly withheld): pVIII; VIII; major coat protein
   6294..6341    +  terminator     fd terminator (sequence partly withheld): central terminator from bacteriophage fd (Otsuka and Kunisawa, 1982)
   6346..73      +  CDS            M13 gene VI (across the origin) (sequence partly withheld): pVI; VI; minor coat protein
>Addgene plasmid #218095 | M13cp-dg3 hp | addgene full sequence | sequence record 432463 | Addgene NGS Result
CTCTGTA
[258 nt withheld, positions 8-265]
ATCTGATTTGCTTGCTATTGGGCGCGGTAATGATTCCTACGATGAAAATAAAAACGGCTTGCTTGTTCTC
GATGAGTGCGGTACTTGGTTTAATACCCGTTCTTGGAATGAT
[32 nt withheld, positions 378-409]
ACATGCTCGTAAATTAGGATGGGATATTATTTTTCTTGTTCAGGAC
[44 nt withheld, positions 456-499]
TGTTGTTTATTGTCGTCGTCTGGACAGAATTACTTTACCTTTTGTCGGTACTTTATATTCTCTTATTACT
GGCTCGAAAATGCCTCTGCCTAAATTACATGTTGGCGTTGTTAAATATGGC
[53 nt withheld, positions 621-673]
GTATAACGCATATGATACTAAACAGGCTTTTTCTAGTAATTATGATTCCGGTGTTTATTCTTATTTAACG
[107 nt withheld, positions 744-850]
T
[197 nt withheld, positions 852-1048]
ACTCACATATATTGATTTATGTACTGTTTCC
[84 nt withheld, positions 1080-1163]
G
[35 nt withheld, positions 1165-1199]
TGTAACTTGGTATTCAAAGCAATCAGGCGAATCCGTTATTGTTTCTCCCGATGTAAAAGGTACTGTTACT
GTATATTCATCTGACGTTAAACCTGAAAATCTACGCAATTTCTTTATTTCTGTTTTACGTGCAAATAATT
TTGATATGGTAGGTTCTAACCCTTCCATTATTCAGAAGTATAATCCAAACAA
[35 nt withheld, positions 1392-1426]
A
[72 nt withheld, positions 1428-1499]
TTTTAAAATTAATAACGTTCGGGCAAAGGATTTAATACGAGTTGTCGAATTGTTTGTAAAGTCTAATACT
TCTAAATCCTCAAATGTATTATCTATTGACGGCTCTAATCTATTAGTTGTTAGTGCTCCTAAAGATATTT
TAGATAACCTTCCTCAATTCCTTTCA
[35 nt withheld, positions 1666-1700]
GGGTTTGATATTT
[32 nt withheld, positions 1714-1745]
ATTTGCTGCTGGCTCTCAGCGTGGCACTGTTGCAGGC
[41 nt withheld, positions 1783-1823]
TGGTGGTTCGTTCGGTATTTTTAAT
[68 nt withheld, positions 1849-1916]
A
[35 nt withheld, positions 1918-1952]
C
[38 nt withheld, positions 1954-1991]
G
[38 nt withheld, positions 1993-2030]
GATTGAGCGTCAAAATGTAGGTATTTCCATGAGCGTTTTTCCT
[38 nt withheld, positions 2074-2111]
C
[68 nt withheld, positions 2113-2180]
T
[213 nt withheld, positions 2182-2394]
CTGCAGAGAACATGGCTTCATGTGGCAGGAGAAAAAAGGCTGCACCGGTGCGTCAGCAGAATATGTGATA
CAGGATATATTCCGCTTCCTCGCTCACTGACTCGCTACGCTCGGTCGTTCGACTGCGGCGAGCGGAAATG
GCTTACGAACGGGGCGGAGATTTCCTGGAAGATGCCAGGAAGATACTTAACAGGGAAGTGAGAGGGCCGC
GGCAAAGCCGTTTTTCCATAGGCTCCGCCCCCCTGACAAGCATCACGAAATCTGACGCTCAAATCAGTGG
TGGCGAAACCCGACAGGACTATAAAGATACCAGGCGTTTCCCCCTGGCGGCTCCCTCGTGCGCTCTCCTG
TTCCTGCCTTTCGGTTTACCGGTGTCATTCCGCTGTTATGGCCGCGTTTGTCTCATTCCACGCCTGACAC
TCAGTTCCGGGTAGGCAGTTCGCTCCAAGCTGGACTGTATGCACGAACCCCCCGTTCAGTCCGACCGCTG
CGCCTTATCCGGTAACTATCGTCTTGAGTCCAACCCGGAAAGACATGCAAAAGCACCACTGGCAGCAGCC
ACTGGTAATTGATTTAGAGGAGTTAGTCTTGAAGTCATGCGCCGGTTAAGGCTAAACTGAAAGGACAAGT
TTTGGTGACTGCGCTCCTCCAAGCCAGTTACCTCGGTTCAAAGAGTTGGTAGCTCAGAGAACCTTCGAAA
AACCGCCCTGCAAGGCGGTTTTTTCGTTTTCAGAGCAAGAGATTACGCGCAGACCAAAACGATCTCAAGA
AGATCATCTTATTAAGGGGTCTGACGCTCAGTGGAACGAAAACTCACGTTAAGGGATTTTGGTCATGAAC
AATAAAACTGTCTGCTCTGCAGGACGCGTGTCCGAATTTCTGCCATTCATCCGCTTATTATCACTTATTC
AGGCGTAGCACCAGGCGTTTAAGGGCACCAATAACTGCCTTAAAAAAATTACGCCCCGCCCTGCCACTCA
TCGCAGTACTGTTGTAATTCATTAAGCATTCTGCCGACATGGAAGCCATCACAAACGGCATGATGAACCT
GAATCGCCAGCGGCATCAGCACCTTGTCGCCTTGCGTATAATATTTGCCCATGGTGAAAACGGGGGCGAA
GAAGTTGTCCATATTGGCCACGTTTAAATCAAAACTGGTGAAACTCACCCAGGGATTGGCTGAGACGAAA
AACATATTCTCAATAAACCCTTTAGGGAAATAGGCCAGGTTTTCACCGTAACACGCCACATCTTGCGAAT
ATATGTGTAGAAACTGCCGGAAATCGTCGTGGTATTCACTCCAGAGCGATGAAAACGTTTCAGTTTGCTC
ATGGAAAACGGTGTAACAAGGGTGAACACTATCCCATATCACCAGCTCACCGTCTTTCATTGCCATACGA
AATTCCGGATGAGCATTCATCAGGCGGGCAAGAATGTGAATAAAGGCCGGATAAAACTTGTGCTTATTTT
TCTTTACGGTCTTTAAAAAGGCCGTAATATCCAGCTGAACGGTCTGGTTATAGGTACATTGAGCAACTGA
CTGAAATGCCTCAAAATGTTCTTTACGATGCCATTGGGATATATCAACGGTGGTATATCCAGTGATTTTT
TTCTCCATTTTAGCTTCCTTAGCTCCTGAAAATCTCGATAACTCAAAAAATACGCCCGGTAGTGATCTTA
TTTCATTATGGTGAAAGTTGGAACCTCTTACGTGCCGATCAACGTCTCATTTTCGCCAAAAGTTGGCCCA
GGGCTTCCCGGTATCAACAGGGACACCAGGATTTATTTATTCTGCGAAGTGATCTTCCGTCACAGGTATT
TATTCGGACACGCGTCCTATTGGTTAAAAAATGAGCTGATTTAACAAAAATTTAACGCGAATTTTAACAA
AAT
[37 nt withheld, positions 4288-4324]
T
[100 nt withheld, positions 4326-4425]
CTCAGGCAATGACCTGATAGCCTTTGTAGATCTCTCAAAAATAGCTACCCTCTCCGGCATT
[35 nt withheld, positions 4487-4521]
T
[32 nt withheld, positions 4523-4554]
TTTTGAATCTTTACCTACACATTACTCA
[44 nt withheld, positions 4583-4626]
TTGCGTTGAAATAAAGGCTTCTCCC
[83 nt withheld, positions 4652-4734]
TTCTTTGCCTTGCCTGTATGATTTATTGGATGTTAATGCTACTACT
[136 nt withheld, positions 4781-4916]
T
[54 nt withheld, positions 4918-4971]
GCTACAGCATTAT
[68 nt withheld, positions 4985-5052]
CTCTAATCCTGACCTGTTGGAGTTTGCTTCCGGTCTGGTTCGCTTTGAA
[62 nt withheld, positions 5102-5163]
CCGCTTTGCTTCTGACTATAATAGTCAGGGTAAAGACCTG
[116 nt withheld, positions 5204-5319]
TATTACCCCCTCTGGCAAAACTTCTTTTGCAAAAGCCTCTCGCTATTTTGGTTTTTATCGTCGTCTGGTA
AACGAGGGTTATGATAGTGTTGCTCTTACT
[44 nt withheld, positions 5420-5463]
ATGTGGTATTCCTAAATCTCAACTGATGAATCTTTCT
[50 nt withheld, positions 5501-5550]
T
[57 nt withheld, positions 5552-5608]
C
[33 nt withheld, positions 5610-5642]
CCAATTTACTACT
[83 nt withheld, positions 5656-5738]
TCTTGTCAAGATTACTCTTGATGAAGGTCAGCCAGCCTATGCGCCTGGTCTGTACACCGTTCATCTGTCC
TCTTTCAAAGTTGGTCAGTTCGGTTCC
[161 nt withheld, positions 5836-5996]
T
[100 nt withheld, positions 5998-6097]
TGTAGCCGTTGCTACCCTCGTTCCG
[48 nt withheld, positions 6123-6170]
A
[161 nt withheld, positions 6172-6332]
GGAGATTTTCAA
[84 nt withheld, positions 6345-6428]
T
[104 nt withheld, positions 6430-6533]
TCAATTACCCTCTGACTTTGTTCAGGGT
[50 nt withheld, positions 6562-6611]
